Addgene plasmid #122319: px335-sgRNA-EF(Cas9n)-Ctcf-L
Purpose: Expresses sgRNA targeting mouse Ctcf and Cas9 nickase in mammalian cells
Depositing lab: Hiroshi Ochiai. Depositing organization: Hiroshima University. Publication: Genome-wide kinetic properties of transcriptional bursting in mouse embryonic stem cells. Ochiai H, Hayashi T, Umeda M, Yoshimura M, Harada A, Shimizu Y, Nakano K, Saitoh N, Liu Z, Yamamoto T, Okamura T, Ohkawa Y, Kimura H, Nikaido I. Sci Adv. 2020 Jun 17;6(25):eaaz6699. doi: 10.1126/sciadv.aaz6699. eCollection 2020 Jun. PubMed 32596448.
Backbone
  Vector backbone: px335
  Backbone size w/o insert (bp): 8427
  Total vector size (bp): 8447
  Modifications to backbone: We applied an optimized sgRNA design (sgRNA(F+E)) (Chen et al., Cell, 2013)
  Vector type: Mammalian Expression
Growth in bacteria
  Bacterial resistance: Ampicillin, 100 μg/mL
  Growth temperature: 37°C
  Growth strain: DH5alpha
  Copy number: High Copy
Gene/Insert
  Gene/Insert name: sgRNA for mouse Ctcf
  gRNA/shRNA sequence: TGCTCGGCACCAGGACTATT
  Species: Synthetic
  Cloning method: Restriction Enzyme; 5′ cloning site BbsI (destroyed during cloning); 3′ cloning site BbsI (destroyed during cloning)
  Sequencing primers: 5′ LKO1_5_primer
Terms and licenses: Academic/Nonprofit Terms; Industry Terms: Not Available to Industry
How to cite: px335-sgRNA-EF(Cas9n)-Ctcf-L was a gift from Hiroshi Ochiai (Addgene plasmid # 122319 ; http://n2t.net/addgene:122319 ; RRID:Addgene_122319)
