[The description below was written by a language model from this plasmid's Addgene catalogue record and pLannotate feature annotations shown in this document.]
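Description:
px335-sgRNA-EF(Cas9n)-Ctcf-L is a mammalian expression plasmid built on the px335 backbone that delivers both components of a CRISPR nickase system from one roughly 8.4 kb vector. It is maintained in E. coli as a high-copy plasmid through a ColE1/pUC-type origin and selected with ampicillin via the β-lactamase gene. It also carries an f1/M13 phage origin, a single AAV2 inverted terminal repeat and short bom and rop fragments, which appear to be backbone remnants. The two available sequence records (depositor and sequencing-derived) differ by only two bases in length and give essentially identical annotations.

The first cassette uses the human U6 RNA polymerase III promoter to transcribe a 20-nt guide against mouse Ctcf, cloned into BbsI sites that were destroyed in the process. The guide is fused to a Streptococcus pyogenes guide RNA scaffold. The depositor replaced the standard scaffold with the optimized sgRNA(F+E) design, which probably explains why the scaffold is annotated only as tracrRNA and scaffold fragments.

The second cassette places S. pyogenes Cas9 under a CMV enhancer/chicken β-actin promoter with a hybrid intron and ends in a bovine growth hormone polyadenylation signal. The overlapping "Cas9(N)" and "Cas9(C)" annotations together span one continuous open reading frame. A short match to an HA-type epitope lies upstream of the coding sequence. The record describes the enzyme as a nickase, although the feature table does not annotate the inactivating mutation.

Because a nickase cuts only one DNA strand, such constructs are normally used in pairs. The "-L" suffix suggests this is the left-hand guide of such a pair, although the record does not describe a partner. The associated study concerns transcriptional bursting in mouse embryonic stem cells, which is consistent with use in editing the Ctcf locus there.
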