Features (pLannotate 1.2.2; 18 found; start..end, strand, type, name):
      1..241     +  promoter       U6 promoter: RNA polymerase III promoter for human U6 snRNA
    289..356     +  misc_RNA       tracrRNA (fragment): trans-activating CRISPR RNA for the Streptococcus pyogenes CRISPR/Cas9 system
    363..406     +  misc_RNA       gRNA scaffold (fragment): guide RNA scaffold for the Streptococcus pyogenes CRISPR/Cas9 system
    453..738     +  enhancer       CMV enhancer: human cytomegalovirus immediate early enhancer; contains an 18-bp deletion relative to the standard CMV enhancer
    740..1017    +  promoter       chicken β-actin promoter: No description available
   1018..1246    +  intron         hybrid intron: hybrid between chicken β-actin (CBA) and minute virus of mice (MMV) introns (Gray et al., 2011)
   1267..1294    +  CDS            3xHA (fragment): three tandem HA epitope tags
   1327..3042    +  CDS            Cas9(N): N-terminal portion of Streptococcus pyogenes Cas9 (Zetsche et al., 2015)
   2929..5427    +  CDS            Cas9(C): C-terminal portion of Streptococcus pyogenes Cas9 (Zetsche et al., 2015)
   5494..5605    +  polyA_signal   bGH poly(A) signal: bovine growth hormone polyadenylation signal
   5710..5850    +  repeat_region  AAV2 ITR: inverted terminal repeat of adeno-associated virus serotype 2 inverted
   5855..5906    -  misc_feature   bom (fragment): basis of mobility region from pBR322
   5925..6305    +  rep_origin     M13 ori (sequence partly withheld): M13 bacteriophage origin of replication; arrow indicates direction of (+) strand synthesis
   6381..6430    -  misc_feature   bom (fragment): basis of mobility region from pBR322
   6532..6567    -  CDS            rop (fragment): Rop protein, which maintains plasmids at low copy number; rop
   6662..6766    +  promoter       AmpR promoter: bla
   6767..7627    +  CDS            AmpR: β-lactamase; bla; confers resistance to ampicillin, carbenicillin, and related antibiotics
   7798..8386    +  rep_origin     ori: high-copy-number ColE1/pMB1/pBR322/pUC origin of replication
>Addgene plasmid #122319 | px335-sgRNA-EF(Cas9n)-Ctcf-L | depositor full sequence | sequence record 233498 | px335-sgRNA-EF(Cas9n)-Ctcf-L sequence 8447 bps
GAGGGCCTATTTCCCATGATTCCTTCATATTTGCATATACGATACAAGGCTGTTAGAGAGATAATTGGAA
TTAATTTGACTGTAAACACAAAGATATTAGTACAAAATACGTGACGTAGAAAGTAATAATTTCTTGGGTA
GTTTGCAGTTTTAAAATTATGTTTTAAAATGGACTATCATATGCTTACCGTAACTTGAAAGTATTTCGAT
TTCTTGGCTTTATATATCTTGTGGAAAGGACGAAACACCGTGCTCGGCACCAGGACTATTGTTTAAGAGC
TATGCTGGAAACAGCATAGCAAGTTTAAATAAGGCTAGTCCGTTATCAACTTGAAAAAGTGGCACCGAGT
CGGTGCTTTTTTGTTTTAGAGCTAGAAATAGCAAGTTAAAATAAGGCTAGTCCGTTTTTAGCGCGTGCGC
CAATTCTGCAGACAAATGGCTCTAGAGGTACCCGTTACATAACTTACGGTAAATGGCCCGCCTGGCTGAC
CGCCCAACGACCCCCGCCCATTGACGTCAATAGTAACGCCAATAGGGACTTTCCATTGACGTCAATGGGT
GGAGTATTTACGGTAAACTGCCCACTTGGCAGTACATCAAGTGTATCATATGCCAAGTACGCCCCCTATT
GACGTCAATGACGGTAAATGGCCCGCCTGGCATTGTGCCCAGTACATGACCTTATGGGACTTTCCTACTT
GGCAGTACATCTACGTATTAGTCATCGCTATTACCATGGTCGAGGTGAGCCCCACGTTCTGCTTCACTCT
CCCCATCTCCCCCCCCTCCCCACCCCCAATTTTGTATTTATTTATTTTTTAATTATTTTGTGCAGCGATG
GGGGCGGGGGGGGGGGGGGGGCGCGCGCCAGGCGGGGCGGGGCGGGGCGAGGGGCGGGGCGGGGCGAGGC
GGAGAGGTGCGGCGGCAGCCAATCAGAGCGGCGCGCTCCGAAAGTTTCCTTTTATGGCGAGGCGGCGGCG
GCGGCGGCCCTATAAAAAGCGAAGCGCGCGGCGGGCGGGAGTCGCTGCGACGCTGCCTTCGCCCCGTGCC
CCGCTCCGCCGCCGCCTCGCGCCGCCCGCCCCGGCTCTGACTGACCGCGTTACTCCCACAGGTGAGCGGG
CGGGACGGCCCTTCTCCTCCGGGCTGTAATTAGCTGAGCAAGAGGTAAGGGTTTAAGGGATGGTTGGTTG
GTGGGGTATTAATGTTTAATTACCTGGAGCACCTGCCTGAAATCACTTTTTTTCAGGTTGGACCGGTGCC
ACCATGTACCCATACGATGTTCCAGATTACGCTTCGCCGAAGAAAAAGCGCAAGGTCGAAGCGTCCGACA
AGAAGTACAGCATCGGCCTGGCCATCGGCACCAACTCTGTGGGCTGGGCCGTGATCACCGACGAGTACAA
GGTGCCCAGCAAGAAATTCAAGGTGCTGGGCAACACCGACCGGCACAGCATCAAGAAGAACCTGATCGGA
GCCCTGCTGTTCGACAGCGGCGAAACAGCCGAGGCCACCCGGCTGAAGAGAACCGCCAGAAGAAGATACA
CCAGACGGAAGAACCGGATCTGCTATCTGCAAGAGATCTTCAGCAACGAGATGGCCAAGGTGGACGACAG
CTTCTTCCACAGACTGGAAGAGTCCTTCCTGGTGGAAGAGGATAAGAAGCACGAGCGGCACCCCATCTTC
GGCAACATCGTGGACGAGGTGGCCTACCACGAGAAGTACCCCACCATCTACCACCTGAGAAAGAAACTGG
TGGACAGCACCGACAAGGCCGACCTGCGGCTGATCTATCTGGCCCTGGCCCACATGATCAAGTTCCGGGG
CCACTTCCTGATCGAGGGCGACCTGAACCCCGACAACAGCGACGTGGACAAGCTGTTCATCCAGCTGGTG
CAGACCTACAACCAGCTGTTCGAGGAAAACCCCATCAACGCCAGCGGCGTGGACGCCAAGGCCATCCTGT
CTGCCAGACTGAGCAAGAGCAGACGGCTGGAAAATCTGATCGCCCAGCTGCCCGGCGAGAAGAAGAATGG
CCTGTTCGGCAACCTGATTGCCCTGAGCCTGGGCCTGACCCCCAACTTCAAGAGCAACTTCGACCTGGCC
GAGGATGCCAAACTGCAGCTGAGCAAGGACACCTACGACGACGACCTGGACAACCTGCTGGCCCAGATCG
GCGACCAGTACGCCGACCTGTTTCTGGCCGCCAAGAACCTGTCCGACGCCATCCTGCTGAGCGACATCCT
GAGAGTGAACACCGAGATCACCAAGGCCCCCCTGAGCGCCTCTATGATCAAGAGATACGACGAGCACCAC
CAGGACCTGACCCTGCTGAAAGCTCTCGTGCGGCAGCAGCTGCCTGAGAAGTACAAAGAGATTTTCTTCG
ACCAGAGCAAGAACGGCTACGCCGGCTACATTGACGGCGGAGCCAGCCAGGAAGAGTTCTACAAGTTCAT
CAAGCCCATCCTGGAAAAGATGGACGGCACCGAGGAACTGCTCGTGAAGCTGAACAGAGAGGACCTGCTG
CGGAAGCAGCGGACCTTCGACAACGGCAGCATCCCCCACCAGATCCACCTGGGAGAGCTGCACGCCATTC
TGCGGCGGCAGGAAGATTTTTACCCATTCCTGAAGGACAACCGGGAAAAGATCGAGAAGATCCTGACCTT
CCGCATCCCCTACTACGTGGGCCCTCTGGCCAGGGGAAACAGCAGATTCGCCTGGATGACCAGAAAGAGC
GAGGAAACCATCACCCCCTGGAACTTCGAGGAAGTGGTGGACAAGGGCGCTTCCGCCCAGAGCTTCATCG
AGCGGATGACCAACTTCGATAAGAACCTGCCCAACGAGAAGGTGCTGCCCAAGCACAGCCTGCTGTACGA
GTACTTCACCGTGTATAACGAGCTGACCAAAGTGAAATACGTGACCGAGGGAATGAGAAAGCCCGCCTTC
CTGAGCGGCGAGCAGAAAAAGGCCATCGTGGACCTGCTGTTCAAGACCAACCGGAAAGTGACCGTGAAGC
AGCTGAAAGAGGACTACTTCAAGAAAATCGAGTGCTTCGACTCCGTGGAAATCTCCGGCGTGGAAGATCG
GTTCAACGCCTCCCTGGGCACATACCACGATCTGCTGAAAATTATCAAGGACAAGGACTTCCTGGACAAT
GAGGAAAACGAGGACATTCTGGAAGATATCGTGCTGACCCTGACACTGTTTGAGGACAGAGAGATGATCG
AGGAACGGCTGAAAACCTATGCCCACCTGTTCGACGACAAAGTGATGAAGCAGCTGAAGCGGCGGAGATA
CACCGGCTGGGGCAGGCTGAGCCGGAAGCTGATCAACGGCATCCGGGACAAGCAGTCCGGCAAGACAATC
CTGGATTTCCTGAAGTCCGACGGCTTCGCCAACAGAAACTTCATGCAGCTGATCCACGACGACAGCCTGA
CCTTTAAAGAGGACATCCAGAAAGCCCAGGTGTCCGGCCAGGGCGATAGCCTGCACGAGCACATTGCCAA
TCTGGCCGGCAGCCCCGCCATTAAGAAGGGCATCCTGCAGACAGTGAAGGTGGTGGACGAGCTCGTGAAA
GTGATGGGCCGGCACAAGCCCGAGAACATCGTGATCGAAATGGCCAGAGAGAACCAGACCACCCAGAAGG
GACAGAAGAACAGCCGCGAGAGAATGAAGCGGATCGAAGAGGGCATCAAAGAGCTGGGCAGCCAGATCCT
GAAAGAACACCCCGTGGAAAACACCCAGCTGCAGAACGAGAAGCTGTACCTGTACTACCTGCAGAATGGG
CGGGATATGTACGTGGACCAGGAACTGGACATCAACCGGCTGTCCGACTACGATGTGGACCATATCGTGC
CTCAGAGCTTTCTGAAGGACGACTCCATCGACAACAAGGTGCTGACCAGAAGCGACAAGAACCGGGGCAA
GAGCGACAACGTGCCCTCCGAAGAGGTCGTGAAGAAGATGAAGAACTACTGGCGGCAGCTGCTGAACGCC
AAGCTGATTACCCAGAGAAAGTTCGACAATCTGACCAAGGCCGAGAGAGGCGGCCTGAGCGAACTGGATA
AGGCCGGCTTCATCAAGAGACAGCTGGTGGAAACCCGGCAGATCACAAAGCACGTGGCACAGATCCTGGA
CTCCCGGATGAACACTAAGTACGACGAGAATGACAAGCTGATCCGGGAAGTGAAAGTGATCACCCTGAAG
TCCAAGCTGGTGTCCGATTTCCGGAAGGATTTCCAGTTTTACAAAGTGCGCGAGATCAACAACTACCACC
ACGCCCACGACGCCTACCTGAACGCCGTCGTGGGAACCGCCCTGATCAAAAAGTACCCTAAGCTGGAAAG
CGAGTTCGTGTACGGCGACTACAAGGTGTACGACGTGCGGAAGATGATCGCCAAGAGCGAGCAGGAAATC
GGCAAGGCTACCGCCAAGTACTTCTTCTACAGCAACATCATGAACTTTTTCAAGACCGAGATTACCCTGG
CCAACGGCGAGATCCGGAAGCGGCCTCTGATCGAGACAAACGGCGAAACCGGGGAGATCGTGTGGGATAA
GGGCCGGGATTTTGCCACCGTGCGGAAAGTGCTGAGCATGCCCCAAGTGAATATCGTGAAAAAGACCGAG
GTGCAGACAGGCGGCTTCAGCAAAGAGTCTATCCTGCCCAAGAGGAACAGCGATAAGCTGATCGCCAGAA
AGAAGGACTGGGACCCTAAGAAGTACGGCGGCTTCGACAGCCCCACCGTGGCCTATTCTGTGCTGGTGGT
GGCCAAAGTGGAAAAGGGCAAGTCCAAGAAACTGAAGAGTGTGAAAGAGCTGCTGGGGATCACCATCATG
GAAAGAAGCAGCTTCGAGAAGAATCCCATCGACTTTCTGGAAGCCAAGGGCTACAAAGAAGTGAAAAAGG
ACCTGATCATCAAGCTGCCTAAGTACTCCCTGTTCGAGCTGGAAAACGGCCGGAAGAGAATGCTGGCCTC
TGCCGGCGAACTGCAGAAGGGAAACGAACTGGCCCTGCCCTCCAAATATGTGAACTTCCTGTACCTGGCC
AGCCACTATGAGAAGCTGAAGGGCTCCCCCGAGGATAATGAGCAGAAACAGCTGTTTGTGGAACAGCACA
AGCACTACCTGGACGAGATCATCGAGCAGATCAGCGAGTTCTCCAAGAGAGTGATCCTGGCCGACGCTAA
TCTGGACAAAGTGCTGTCCGCCTACAACAAGCACCGGGATAAGCCCATCAGAGAGCAGGCCGAGAATATC
ATCCACCTGTTTACCCTGACCAATCTGGGAGCCCCTGCCGCCTTCAAGTACTTTGACACCACCATCGACC
GGAAGAGGTACACCAGCACCAAAGAGGTGCTGGACGCCACCCTGATCCACCAGAGCATCACCGGCCTGTA
CGAGACACGGATCGACCTGTCTCAGCTGGGAGGCGACAGCCCCAAGAAGAAGAGAAAGGTGGAGGCCAGC
TAAGAATTCCTAGAGCTCGCTGATCAGCCTCGACTGTGCCTTCTAGTTGCCAGCCATCTGTTGTTTGCCC
CTCCCCCGTGCCTTCCTTGACCCTGGAAGGTGCCACTCCCACTGTCCTTTCCTAATAAAATGAGGAAATT
GCATCGCATTGTCTGAGTAGGTGTCATTCTATTCTGGGGGGTGGGGTGGGGCAGGACAGCAAGGGGGAGG
ATTGGGAAGAGAATAGCAGGCATGCTGGGGAGCGGCCGCAGGAACCCCTAGTGATGGAGTTGGCCACTCC
CTCTCTGCGCGCTCGCTCGCTCACTGAGGCCGGGCGACCAAAGGTCGCCCGACGCCCGGGCTTTGCCCGG
GCGGCCTCAGTGAGCGAGCGAGCGCGCAGCTGCCTGCAGGGGCGCCTGATGCGGTATTTTCTCCTTACGC
ATCTGTGCGGTATTTCACACCGCATA
[142 nt withheld, positions 5907-6048]
C
[141 nt withheld, positions 6050-6190]
CCTTTGACGTTGGAGTCCACGTTCTTT
[37 nt withheld, positions 6218-6254]
ACCCTATCTCGGGCTATTCTTTTGATTTATAAGGGATTTTGCCGATTTCGGCCTATTGGTTAAAAAATGA
GCTGATTTAACAAAAATTTAACGCGAATTTTAACAAAATATTAACGTTTACAATTTTATGGTGCACTCTC
AGTACAATCTGCTCTGATGCCGCATAGTTAAGCCAGCCCCGACACCCGCCAACACCCGCTGACGCGCCCT
GACGGGCTTGTCTGCTCCCGGCATCCGCTTACAGACAAGCTGTGACCGTCTCCGGGAGCTGCATGTGTCA
GAGGTTTTCACCGTCATCACCGAAACGCGCGAGACGAAAGGGCCTCGTGATACGCCTATTTTTATAGGTT
AATGTCATGATAATAATGGTTTCTTAGACGTCAGGTGGCACTTTTCGGGGAAATGTGCGCGGAACCCCTA
TTTGTTTATTTTTCTAAATACATTCAAATATGTATCCGCTCATGAGACAATAACCCTGATAAATGCTTCA
ATAATATTGAAAAAGGAAGAGTATGAGTATTCAACATTTCCGTGTCGCCCTTATTCCCTTTTTTGCGGCA
TTTTGCCTTCCTGTTTTTGCTCACCCAGAAACGCTGGTGAAAGTAAAAGATGCTGAAGATCAGTTGGGTG
CACGAGTGGGTTACATCGAACTGGATCTCAACAGCGGTAAGATCCTTGAGAGTTTTCGCCCCGAAGAACG
TTTTCCAATGATGAGCACTTTTAAAGTTCTGCTATGTGGCGCGGTATTATCCCGTATTGACGCCGGGCAA
GAGCAACTCGGTCGCCGCATACACTATTCTCAGAATGACTTGGTTGAGTACTCACCAGTCACAGAAAAGC
ATCTTACGGATGGCATGACAGTAAGAGAATTATGCAGTGCTGCCATAACCATGAGTGATAACACTGCGGC
CAACTTACTTCTGACAACGATCGGAGGACCGAAGGAGCTAACCGCTTTTTTGCACAACATGGGGGATCAT
GTAACTCGCCTTGATCGTTGGGAACCGGAGCTGAATGAAGCCATACCAAACGACGAGCGTGACACCACGA
TGCCTGTAGCAATGGCAACAACGTTGCGCAAACTATTAACTGGCGAACTACTTACTCTAGCTTCCCGGCA
ACAATTAATAGACTGGATGGAGGCGGATAAAGTTGCAGGACCACTTCTGCGCTCGGCCCTTCCGGCTGGC
TGGTTTATTGCTGATAAATCTGGAGCCGGTGAGCGTGGAAGCCGCGGTATCATTGCAGCACTGGGGCCAG
ATGGTAAGCCCTCCCGTATCGTAGTTATCTACACGACGGGGAGTCAGGCAACTATGGATGAACGAAATAG
ACAGATCGCTGAGATAGGTGCCTCACTGATTAAGCATTGGTAACTGTCAGACCAAGTTTACTCATATATA
CTTTAGATTGATTTAAAACTTCATTTTTAATTTAAAAGGATCTAGGTGAAGATCCTTTTTGATAATCTCA
TGACCAAAATCCCTTAACGTGAGTTTTCGTTCCACTGAGCGTCAGACCCCGTAGAAAAGATCAAAGGATC
TTCTTGAGATCCTTTTTTTCTGCGCGTAATCTGCTGCTTGCAAACAAAAAAACCACCGCTACCAGCGGTG
GTTTGTTTGCCGGATCAAGAGCTACCAACTCTTTTTCCGAAGGTAACTGGCTTCAGCAGAGCGCAGATAC
CAAATACTGTCCTTCTAGTGTAGCCGTAGTTAGGCCACCACTTCAAGAACTCTGTAGCACCGCCTACATA
CCTCGCTCTGCTAATCCTGTTACCAGTGGCTGCTGCCAGTGGCGATAAGTCGTGTCTTACCGGGTTGGAC
TCAAGACGATAGTTACCGGATAAGGCGCAGCGGTCGGGCTGAACGGGGGGTTCGTGCACACAGCCCAGCT
TGGAGCGAACGACCTACACCGAACTGAGATACCTACAGCGTGAGCTATGAGAAAGCGCCACGCTTCCCGA
AGGGAGAAAGGCGGACAGGTATCCGGTAAGCGGCAGGGTCGGAACAGGAGAGCGCACGAGGGAGCTTCCA
GGGGGAAACGCCTGGTATCTTTATAGTCCTGTCGGGTTTCGCCACCTCTGACTTGAGCGTCGATTTTTGT
GATGCTCGTCAGGGGGGCGGAGCCTATGGAAAAACGCCAGCAACGCGGCCTTTTTACGGTTCCTGGCCTT
TTGCTGGCCTTTTGCTCACATGT
