Features (pLannotate 1.2.2; 18 found; start..end, strand, type, name):
      1..241     +  promoter       U6 promoter: RNA polymerase III promoter for human U6 snRNA
    289..356     +  misc_RNA       tracrRNA (fragment): trans-activating CRISPR RNA for the Streptococcus pyogenes CRISPR/Cas9 system
    363..406     +  misc_RNA       gRNA scaffold (fragment): guide RNA scaffold for the Streptococcus pyogenes CRISPR/Cas9 system
    453..738     +  enhancer       CMV enhancer: human cytomegalovirus immediate early enhancer; contains an 18-bp deletion relative to the standard CMV enhancer
    740..1016    +  promoter       chicken β-actin promoter: No description available
   1017..1244    +  intron         hybrid intron: hybrid between chicken β-actin (CBA) and minute virus of mice (MMV) introns (Gray et al., 2011)
   1265..1292    +  CDS            3xHA (fragment): three tandem HA epitope tags
   1325..3040    +  CDS            Cas9(N): N-terminal portion of Streptococcus pyogenes Cas9 (Zetsche et al., 2015)
   2927..5425    +  CDS            Cas9(C): C-terminal portion of Streptococcus pyogenes Cas9 (Zetsche et al., 2015)
   5492..5603    +  polyA_signal   bGH poly(A) signal: bovine growth hormone polyadenylation signal
   5708..5848    +  repeat_region  AAV2 ITR: inverted terminal repeat of adeno-associated virus serotype 2 inverted
   5853..5904    -  misc_feature   bom (fragment): basis of mobility region from pBR322
   5923..6378    +  rep_origin     f1 ori (sequence partly withheld): f1 bacteriophage origin of replication; arrow indicates direction of (+) strand synthesis
   6379..6428    -  misc_feature   bom (fragment): basis of mobility region from pBR322
   6530..6565    -  CDS            rop (fragment): Rop protein, which maintains plasmids at low copy number; rop
   6660..6764    +  promoter       AmpR promoter: bla
   6765..7625    +  CDS            AmpR: β-lactamase; bla; confers resistance to ampicillin, carbenicillin, and related antibiotics
   7796..8384    +  rep_origin     ori: high-copy-number ColE1/pMB1/pBR322/pUC origin of replication
>Addgene plasmid #122319 | px335-sgRNA-EF(Cas9n)-Ctcf-L | addgene full sequence | sequence record 238369 | Addgene NGS Result
GAGGGCCTATTTCCCATGATTCCTTCATATTTGCATATACGATACAAGGCTGTTAGAGAGATAATTGGAA
TTAATTTGACTGTAAACACAAAGATATTAGTACAAAATACGTGACGTAGAAAGTAATAATTTCTTGGGTA
GTTTGCAGTTTTAAAATTATGTTTTAAAATGGACTATCATATGCTTACCGTAACTTGAAAGTATTTCGAT
TTCTTGGCTTTATATATCTTGTGGAAAGGACGAAACACCGTGCTCGGCACCAGGACTATTGTTTAAGAGC
TATGCTGGAAACAGCATAGCAAGTTTAAATAAGGCTAGTCCGTTATCAACTTGAAAAAGTGGCACCGAGT
CGGTGCTTTTTTGTTTTAGAGCTAGAAATAGCAAGTTAAAATAAGGCTAGTCCGTTTTTAGCGCGTGCGC
CAATTCTGCAGACAAATGGCTCTAGAGGTACCCGTTACATAACTTACGGTAAATGGCCCGCCTGGCTGAC
CGCCCAACGACCCCCGCCCATTGACGTCAATAGTAACGCCAATAGGGACTTTCCATTGACGTCAATGGGT
GGAGTATTTACGGTAAACTGCCCACTTGGCAGTACATCAAGTGTATCATATGCCAAGTACGCCCCCTATT
GACGTCAATGACGGTAAATGGCCCGCCTGGCATTGTGCCCAGTACATGACCTTATGGGACTTTCCTACTT
GGCAGTACATCTACGTATTAGTCATCGCTATTACCATGGTCGAGGTGAGCCCCACGTTCTGCTTCACTCT
CCCCATCTCCCCCCCCTCCCCACCCCCAATTTTGTATTTATTTATTTTTTAATTATTTTGTGCAGCGATG
GGGGCGGGGGGGGGGGGGGGCGCGCGCCAGGCGGGGCGGGGGGGGGGGGGGGGGGGGGGGGGGGGGGGGG
GGGGGGKGCGGCGGCAGCCAATCAGAGCGGCGCGCTCCGAAAGTTTCCTTTTATGGCGAGGCGGCGGCGG
CGGCGGCCCTATAAAAAGCGAAGCGCGCGGCGGGCGGGAGTCGCTGCGCGCTGCCTTCGCCCCGTGCCCC
GCTCCGCCGCCGCCTCGCGCCGCCCGCCCCGGCTCTGACTGACCGCGTTACTCCCACAGGTGAGCGGGCG
GGACGGCCCTTCTCCTCCGGGCTGTAATTAGCTGAGCAAGAGGTAAGGGTTTAAGGGATGGTTGGTTGGT
GGGGTATTAATGTTTAATTACCTGGAGCACCTGCCTGAAATCACTTTTTTTCAGGTTGGACCGGTGCCAC
CATGTACCCATACGATGTTCCAGATTACGCTTCGCCGAAGAAAAAGCGCAAGGTCGAAGCGTCCGACAAG
AAGTACAGCATCGGCCTGGCCATCGGCACCAACTCTGTGGGCTGGGCCGTGATCACCGACGAGTACAAGG
TGCCCAGCAAGAAATTCAAGGTGCTGGGCAACACCGACCGGCACAGCATCAAGAAGAACCTGATCGGAGC
CCTGCTGTTCGACAGCGGCGAAACAGCCGAGGCCACCCGGCTGAAGAGAACCGCCAGAAGAAGATACACC
AGACGGAAGAACCGGATCTGCTATCTGCAAGAGATCTTCAGCAACGAGATGGCCAAGGTGGACGACAGCT
TCTTCCACAGACTGGAAGAGTCCTTCCTGGTGGAAGAGGATAAGAAGCACGAGCGGCACCCCATCTTCGG
CAACATCGTGGACGAGGTGGCCTACCACGAGAAGTACCCCACCATCTACCACCTGAGAAAGAAACTGGTG
GACAGCACCGACAAGGCCGACCTGCGGCTGATCTATCTGGCCCTGGCCCACATGATCAAGTTCCGGGGCC
ACTTCCTGATCGAGGGCGACCTGAACCCCGACAACAGCGACGTGGACAAGCTGTTCATCCAGCTGGTGCA
GACCTACAACCAGCTGTTCGAGGAAAACCCCATCAACGCCAGCGGCGTGGACGCCAAGGCCATCCTGTCT
GCCAGACTGAGCAAGAGCAGACGGCTGGAAAATCTGATCGCCCAGCTGCCCGGCGAGAAGAAGAATGGCC
TGTTCGGCAACCTGATTGCCCTGAGCCTGGGCCTGACCCCCAACTTCAAGAGCAACTTCGACCTGGCCGA
GGATGCCAAACTGCAGCTGAGCAAGGACACCTACGACGACGACCTGGACAACCTGCTGGCCCAGATCGGC
GACCAGTACGCCGACCTGTTTCTGGCCGCCAAGAACCTGTCCGACGCCATCCTGCTGAGCGACATCCTGA
GAGTGAACACCGAGATCACCAAGGCCCCCCTGAGCGCCTCTATGATCAAGAGATACGACGAGCACCACCA
GGACCTGACCCTGCTGAAAGCTCTCGTGCGGCAGCAGCTGCCTGAGAAGTACAAAGAGATTTTCTTCGAC
CAGAGCAAGAACGGCTACGCCGGCTACATTGACGGCGGAGCCAGCCAGGAAGAGTTCTACAAGTTCATCA
AGCCCATCCTGGAAAAGATGGACGGCACCGAGGAACTGCTCGTGAAGCTGAACAGAGAGGACCTGCTGCG
GAAGCAGCGGACCTTCGACAACGGCAGCATCCCCCACCAGATCCACCTGGGAGAGCTGCACGCCATTCTG
CGGCGGCAGGAAGATTTTTACCCATTCCTGAAGGACAACCGGGAAAAGATCGAGAAGATCCTGACCTTCC
GCATCCCCTACTACGTGGGCCCTCTGGCCAGGGGAAACAGCAGATTCGCCTGGATGACCAGAAAGAGCGA
GGAAACCATCACCCCCTGGAACTTCGAGGAAGTGGTGGACAAGGGCGCTTCCGCCCAGAGCTTCATCGAG
CGGATGACCAACTTCGATAAGAACCTGCCCAACGAGAAGGTGCTGCCCAAGCACAGCCTGCTGTACGAGT
ACTTCACCGTGTATAACGAGCTGACCAAAGTGAAATACGTGACCGAGGGAATGAGAAAGCCCGCCTTCCT
GAGCGGCGAGCAGAAAAAGGCCATCGTGGACCTGCTGTTCAAGACCAACCGGAAAGTGACCGTGAAGCAG
CTGAAAGAGGACTACTTCAAGAAAATCGAGTGCTTCGACTCCGTGGAAATCTCCGGCGTGGAAGATCGGT
TCAACGCCTCCCTGGGCACATACCACGATCTGCTGAAAATTATCAAGGACAAGGACTTCCTGGACAATGA
GGAAAACGAGGACATTCTGGAAGATATCGTGCTGACCCTGACACTGTTTGAGGACAGAGAGATGATCGAG
GAACGGCTGAAAACCTATGCCCACCTGTTCGACGACAAAGTGATGAAGCAGCTGAAGCGGCGGAGATACA
CCGGCTGGGGCAGGCTGAGCCGGAAGCTGATCAACGGCATCCGGGACAAGCAGTCCGGCAAGACAATCCT
GGATTTCCTGAAGTCCGACGGCTTCGCCAACAGAAACTTCATGCAGCTGATCCACGACGACAGCCTGACC
TTTAAAGAGGACATCCAGAAAGCCCAGGTGTCCGGCCAGGGCGATAGCCTGCACGAGCACATTGCCAATC
TGGCCGGCAGCCCCGCCATTAAGAAGGGCATCCTGCAGACAGTGAAGGTGGTGGACGAGCTCGTGAAAGT
GATGGGCCGGCACAAGCCCGAGAACATCGTGATCGAAATGGCCAGAGAGAACCAGACCACCCAGAAGGGA
CAGAAGAACAGCCGCGAGAGAATGAAGCGGATCGAAGAGGGCATCAAAGAGCTGGGCAGCCAGATCCTGA
AAGAACACCCCGTGGAAAACACCCAGCTGCAGAACGAGAAGCTGTACCTGTACTACCTGCAGAATGGGCG
GGATATGTACGTGGACCAGGAACTGGACATCAACCGGCTGTCCGACTACGATGTGGACCATATCGTGCCT
CAGAGCTTTCTGAAGGACGACTCCATCGACAACAAGGTGCTGACCAGAAGCGACAAGAACCGGGGCAAGA
GCGACAACGTGCCCTCCGAAGAGGTCGTGAAGAAGATGAAGAACTACTGGCGGCAGCTGCTGAACGCCAA
GCTGATTACCCAGAGAAAGTTCGACAATCTGACCAAGGCCGAGAGAGGCGGCCTGAGCGAACTGGATAAG
GCCGGCTTCATCAAGAGACAGCTGGTGGAAACCCGGCAGATCACAAAGCACGTGGCACAGATCCTGGACT
CCCGGATGAACACTAAGTACGACGAGAATGACAAGCTGATCCGGGAAGTGAAAGTGATCACCCTGAAGTC
CAAGCTGGTGTCCGATTTCCGGAAGGATTTCCAGTTTTACAAAGTGCGCGAGATCAACAACTACCACCAC
GCCCACGACGCCTACCTGAACGCCGTCGTGGGAACCGCCCTGATCAAAAAGTACCCTAAGCTGGAAAGCG
AGTTCGTGTACGGCGACTACAAGGTGTACGACGTGCGGAAGATGATCGCCAAGAGCGAGCAGGAAATCGG
CAAGGCTACCGCCAAGTACTTCTTCTACAGCAACATCATGAACTTTTTCAAGACCGAGATTACCCTGGCC
AACGGCGAGATCCGGAAGCGGCCTCTGATCGAGACAAACGGCGAAACCGGGGAGATCGTGTGGGATAAGG
GCCGGGATTTTGCCACCGTGCGGAAAGTGCTGAGCATGCCCCAAGTGAATATCGTGAAAAAGACCGAGGT
GCAGACAGGCGGCTTCAGCAAAGAGTCTATCCTGCCCAAGAGGAACAGCGATAAGCTGATCGCCAGAAAG
AAGGACTGGGACCCTAAGAAGTACGGCGGCTTCGACAGCCCCACCGTGGCCTATTCTGTGCTGGTGGTGG
CCAAAGTGGAAAAGGGCAAGTCCAAGAAACTGAAGAGTGTGAAAGAGCTGCTGGGGATCACCATCATGGA
AAGAAGCAGCTTCGAGAAGAATCCCATCGACTTTCTGGAAGCCAAGGGCTACAAAGAAGTGAAAAAGGAC
CTGATCATCAAGCTGCCTAAGTACTCCCTGTTCGAGCTGGAAAACGGCCGGAAGAGAATGCTGGCCTCTG
CCGGCGAACTGCAGAAGGGAAACGAACTGGCCCTGCCCTCCAAATATGTGAACTTCCTGTACCTGGCCAG
CCACTATGAGAAGCTGAAGGGCTCCCCCGAGGATAATGAGCAGAAACAGCTGTTTGTGGAACAGCACAAG
CACTACCTGGACGAGATCATCGAGCAGATCAGCGAGTTCTCCAAGAGAGTGATCCTGGCCGACGCTAATC
TGGACAAAGTGCTGTCCGCCTACAACAAGCACCGGGATAAGCCCATCAGAGAGCAGGCCGAGAATATCAT
CCACCTGTTTACCCTGACCAATCTGGGAGCCCCTGCCGCCTTCAAGTACTTTGACACCACCATCGACCGG
AAGAGGTACACCAGCACCAAAGAGGTGCTGGACGCCACCCTGATCCACCAGAGCATCACCGGCCTGTACG
AGACACGGATCGACCTGTCTCAGCTGGGAGGCGACAGCCCCAAGAAGAAGAGAAAGGTGGAGGCCAGCTA
AGAATTCCTAGAGCTCGCTGATCAGCCTCGACTGTGCCTTCTAGTTGCCAGCCATCTGTTGTTTGCCCCT
CCCCCGTGCCTTCCTTGACCCTGGAAGGTGCCACTCCCACTGTCCTTTCCTAATAAAATGAGGAAATTGC
ATCGCATTGTCTGAGTAGGTGTCATTCTATTCTGGGGGGTGGGGTGGGGCAGGACAGCAAGGGGGAGGAT
TGGGAAGAGAATAGCAGGCATGCTGGGGAGCGGCCGCAGGAACCCCTAGTGATGGAGTTGGCCACTCCCT
CTCTGCGCGCTCGCTCGCTCACTGAGGCCGGGCGACCAAAGGTCGCCCGACGCCCGGGCTTTGCCCGGGC
GGCCTCAGTGAGCGAGCGAGCGCGCAGCTGCCTGCAGGGGCGCCTGATGCGGTATTTTCTCCTTACGCAT
CTGTGCGGTATTTCACACCGCATA
[95 nt withheld, positions 5905-5999]
T
[46 nt withheld, positions 6001-6046]
C
[141 nt withheld, positions 6048-6188]
CCTTTGACGTTGGAGTCCACGTTCTTT
[37 nt withheld, positions 6216-6252]
ACTCTATCTCGGGCTATTCTTTTGATTTATAAGGGATTTTGCCGATTTCGGTCTATTGGTTAAAAAATGA
GCTGATTTAACAAAAATTTAACGCGAATTTTAACAAAATATTAACGTTTACAATTTTATGGTGCACTCTC
AGTACAATCTGCTCTGATGCCGCATAGTTAAGCCAGCCCCGACACCCGCCAACACCCGCTGACGCGCCCT
GACGGGCTTGTCTGCTCCCGGCATCCGCTTACAGACAAGCTGTGACCGTCTCCGGGAGCTGCATGTGTCA
GAGGTTTTCACCGTCATCACCGAAACGCGCGAGACGAAAGGGCCTCGTGATACGCCTATTTTTATAGGTT
AATGTCATGATAATAATGGTTTCTTAGACGTCAGGTGGCACTTTTCGGGGAAATGTGCGCGGAACCCCTA
TTTGTTTATTTTTCTAAATACATTCAAATATGTATCCGCTCATGAGACAATAACCCTGATAAATGCTTCA
ATAATATTGAAAAAGGAAGAGTATGAGTATTCAACATTTCCGTGTCGCCCTTATTCCCTTTTTTGCGGCA
TTTTGCCTTCCTGTTTTTGCTCACCCAGAAACGCTGGTGAAAGTAAAAGATGCTGAAGATCAGTTGGGTG
CACGAGTGGGTTACATCGAACTGGATCTCAACAGCGGTAAGATCCTTGAGAGTTTTCGCCCCGAAGAACG
TTTTCCAATGATGAGCACTTTTAAAGTTCTGCTATGTGGCGCGGTATTATCCCGTATTGACGCCGGGCAA
GAGCAACTCGGTCGCCGCATACACTATTCTCAGAATGACTTGGTTGAGTACTCACCAGTCACAGAAAAGC
ATCTTACGGATGGCATGACAGTAAGAGAATTATGCAGTGCTGCCATAACCATGAGTGATAACACTGCGGC
CAACTTACTTCTGACAACGATCGGAGGACCGAAGGAGCTAACCGCTTTTTTGCACAACATGGGGGATCAT
GTAACTCGCCTTGATCGTTGGGAACCGGAGCTGAATGAAGCCATACCAAACGACGAGCGTGACACCACGA
TGCCTGTAGCAATGGCAACAACGTTGCGCAAACTATTAACTGGCGAACTACTTACTCTAGCTTCCCGGCA
ACAATTAATAGACTGGATGGAGGCGGATAAAGTTGCAGGACCACTTCTGCGCTCGGCCCTTCCGGCTGGC
TGGTTTATTGCTGATAAATCTGGAGCCGGTGAGCGTGGAAGCCGCGGTATCATTGCAGCACTGGGGCCAG
ATGGTAAGCCCTCCCGTATCGTAGTTATCTACACGACGGGGAGTCAGGCAACTATGGATGAACGAAATAG
ACAGATCGCTGAGATAGGTGCCTCACTGATTAAGCATTGGTAACTGTCAGACCAAGTTTACTCATATATA
CTTTAGATTGATTTAAAACTTCATTTTTAATTTAAAAGGATCTAGGTGAAGATCCTTTTTGATAATCTCA
TGACCAAAATCCCTTAACGTGAGTTTTCGTTCCACTGAGCGTCAGACCCCGTAGAAAAGATCAAAGGATC
TTCTTGAGATCCTTTTTTTCTGCGCGTAATCTGCTGCTTGCAAACAAAAAAACCACCGCTACCAGCGGTG
GTTTGTTTGCCGGATCAAGAGCTACCAACTCTTTTTCCGAAGGTAACTGGCTTCAGCAGAGCGCAGATAC
CAAATACTGTTCTTCTAGTGTAGCCGTAGTTAGGCCACCACTTCAAGAACTCTGTAGCACCGCCTACATA
CCTCGCTCTGCTAATCCTGTTACCAGTGGCTGCTGCCAGTGGCGATAAGTCGTGTCTTACCGGGTTGGAC
TCAAGACGATAGTTACCGGATAAGGCGCAGCGGTCGGGCTGAACGGGGGGTTCGTGCACACAGCCCAGCT
TGGAGCGAACGACCTACACCGAACTGAGATACCTACAGCGTGAGCTATGAGAAAGCGCCACGCTTCCCGA
AGGGAGAAAGGCGGACAGGTATCCGGTAAGCGGCAGGGTCGGAACAGGAGAGCGCACGAGGGAGCTTCCA
GGGGGAAACGCCTGGTATCTTTATAGTCCTGTCGGGTTTCGCCACCTCTGACTTGAGCGTCGATTTTTGT
GATGCTCGTCAGGGGGGCGGAGCCTATGGAAAAACGCCAGCAACGCGGCCTTTTTACGGTTCCTGGCCTT
TTGCTGGCCTTTTGCTCACATGT
